Addgene plasmid #184017: pcDNA-Prom1 D-5
Purpose: Mammalian Flag tagged expression clone for the mouse Prom1 splicing variant SV8 (GenBank accession BC028286). Deletion of exon 19a (amino acids 696-701), and deletion of amino acids 641 to 655.
Depositing lab: Peter Stoilov. Depositing organization: West Virginia State University. Publication: The mAB 13A4 monoclonal antibody to the mouse PROM1 protein recognizes a structural epitope. Matalkah F, Rhodes S, Ramamurthy V, Stoilov P. PLoS One. 2022 Oct 10;17(10):e0274958. doi: 10.1371/journal.pone.0274958. eCollection 2022. PubMed 36215230.
Backbone
  Vector backbone: pcDNA3.1(+)
  Backbone manufacturer: Invitrogen
  Vector type: Mammalian Expression
Growth in bacteria
  Bacterial resistance: Ampicillin, 100 μg/mL
  Growth temperature: 37°C
  Growth strain: DH5alpha
  Copy number: High Copy
Gene/Insert
  Gene/Insert name: Prom1 SV8(-Ex19a) D-5
  Species: M. musculus (mouse)
  Mutation: Deletion of exon 19a (amino acids 696-701), and deletion of amino acids 641 to 655.
  Entrez Gene: Prom1 (a.k.a. 4932416E19Rik, AC133, CD133, Prom, Prom-1, Proml1)
  Tag / fusion protein: Flag (C terminal on insert)
  Cloning method: Gibson Cloning
Resource information
  A portion of this plasmid was derived from a plasmid made by: Derived from MGC clone ID: 4502359
Terms and licenses: Academic/Nonprofit Terms; Industry Terms: Not Available to Industry
Depositor comments: 5' Cloning Site: NheI (destroyed during cloning), 3' Cloning Site: XbaI (not destroyed). Please visit https://doi.org/10.1101/2022.03.04.482347 for bioRxiv preprint.
How to cite: pcDNA-Prom1 D-5 was a gift from Peter Stoilov (Addgene plasmid # 184017 ; http://n2t.net/addgene:184017 ; RRID:Addgene_184017)
