[The description below was written by a language model from this plasmid's Addgene catalogue record and pLannotate feature annotations shown in this document.]
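Description:
pcDNA-Prom1 D-5 is a mammalian expression plasmid built on the Invitrogen pcDNA3.1(+) backbone, about 7.8 kb in the sequenced record. It is propagated in E. coli at high copy from a ColE1/pUC-type origin under ampicillin selection (AmpR with its bla promoter). It also carries an f1 origin for single-stranded DNA production. For mammalian cells, an SV40 early promoter drives the neomycin phosphotransferase gene followed by an SV40 polyadenylation signal, which allows G418 selection of stable transfectants. Several small annotated fragments (bom, truncated HIV-1 LTR, ble, lacI, and the lac promoter/operator region) appear to be backbone remnants or short similarity matches rather than functional parts.

The payload is a mouse Prom1 (prominin-1, CD133) coding sequence corresponding to splice variant SV8, derived from an MGC cDNA clone and inserted by Gibson assembly between the NheI site (destroyed) and the XbaI site (retained). It is transcribed from the CMV immediate early enhancer and promoter and terminated by the bovine growth hormone polyadenylation signal. A T7 promoter upstream of the insert permits in vitro transcription. The open reading frame lacks exon 19a (amino acids 696-701) and carries an additional engineered deletion of amino acids 641 to 655. A Flag tag is fused to the C terminus according to the catalogue entry, although it is not separately annotated in the feature table. The associated publication concerns the structural epitope recognised by the 13A4 monoclonal antibody against mouse PROM1. This suggests that the clone belongs to a set of deletion mutants used to test antibody recognition, with the Flag tag providing independent detection of the expressed protein.
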