Features (pLannotate 1.2.2; 20 found; start..end, strand, type, name):
     28..80      -  misc_feature   bom (fragment): basis of mobility region from pBR322
    235..614     +  enhancer       CMV enhancer: human cytomegalovirus immediate early enhancer
    615..818     +  promoter       CMV promoter: human cytomegalovirus (CMV) immediate early promoter
    814..847     +  LTR            5' LTR (truncated) (fragment): truncated 5' long terminal repeat (LTR) from HIV-1
    863..881     +  promoter       T7 promoter: promoter for bacteriophage T7 RNA polymerase
    902..3352    +  CDS            Prom1 (fragment): PROM1_MOUSE - Also known as Prom, Proml1. Experimental evidence at protein level: Swiss-Prot protein existence level 1. May play a role in cell differentiation, proliferation and apoptosis. Binds cholesterol in cholesterol-containing plasma membrane microdomains and may play a role in the organization of the apical plasma membrane in epithelial cells. During early retinal development acts as a key regulator of disk morphogenesis (PubMed:19228982). Involved in regulation of MAPK and Akt signaling pathways. In neuroblastoma cells suppresses cell differentiation such as neurite outgrowth in a RET
   3430..3654    +  polyA_signal   bGH poly(A) signal: bovine growth hormone polyadenylation signal
   3658..3679    +  promoter       SV40 promoter (fragment): SV40 enhancer and early promoter
   3700..4128    +  rep_origin     f1 ori (sequence partly withheld): f1 bacteriophage origin of replication; arrow indicates direction of (+) strand synthesis
   4142..4471    +  promoter       SV40 promoter: SV40 enhancer and early promoter
   4538..5329    +  CDS            neo: KKA2_KLEPN - Also known as kan, nptII. Experimental evidence at protein level: Swiss-Prot protein existence level 1. Resistance to kanamycin, neomycin, paromomycin, ribostamycin, butirosin and gentamicin B. From Klebsiella pneumoniae.
   5353..5511    +  CDS            ble (fragment): BLE_KLEPN - Experimental evidence at protein level: Swiss-Prot protein existence level 1. Binding protein with a strong affinity to the bleomycin family of antibiotics. Binds to CL990; an antimitotic-antibiotic compound. From Klebsiella pneumoniae.
   5506..5627    +  polyA_signal   SV40 poly(A) signal: SV40 polyadenylation signal
   5700..5716    -  protein_bind   lac operator: The lac repressor binds to the lac operator to inhibit transcription in E. coli. This inhibition can be relieved by adding lactose or isopropyl-β-D-thiogalactopyranoside (IPTG). lac repressor encoded by lacI
   5724..5754    -  promoter       lac promoter: promoter for the E. coli lac operon
   5769..5790    -  protein_bind   CAP binding site: CAP binding activates transcription in the presence of cAMP. E. coli catabolite activator protein
   5803..5895    -  CDS            lacI (fragment): lac repressor; lacI; The lac repressor binds to the lac operator to inhibit transcription in E. coli. This inhibition can be relieved by adding lactose or isopropyl-β-D-thiogalactopyranoside (IPTG).
   6078..6666    -  rep_origin     ori: high-copy-number ColE1/pMB1/pBR322/pUC origin of replication
   6837..7697    -  CDS            AmpR: β-lactamase; bla; confers resistance to ampicillin, carbenicillin, and related antibiotics
   7698..7802    -  promoter       AmpR promoter: bla
>Addgene plasmid #184017 | pcDNA-Prom1 D-5 | addgene full sequence | sequence record 362468 | Addgene NGS Result
GACGGATCGGGAGATCTCCCGATCCCCTATGGTGCACTCTCAGTACAATCTGCTCTGATGCCGCATAGTT
AAGCCAGTATCTGCTCCCTGCTTGTGTGTTGGAGGTCGCTGAGTAGTGCGCGAGCAAAATTTAAGCTACA
ACAAGGCAAGGCTTGACCGACAATTGCATGAAGAATCTGCTTAGGGTTAGGCGTTTTGCGCTGCTTCGCG
ATGTACGGGCCAGATATACGCGTTGACATTGATTATTGACTAGTTATTAATAGTAATCAATTACGGGGTC
ATTAGTTCATAGCCCATATATGGAGTTCCGCGTTACATAACTTACGGTAAATGGCCCGCCTGGCTGACCG
CCCAACGACCCCCGCCCATTGACGTCAATAATGACGTATGTTCCCATAGTAACGCCAATAGGGACTTTCC
ATTGACGTCAATGGGTGGAGTATTTACGGTAAACTGCCCACTTGGCAGTACATCAAGTGTATCATATGCC
AAGTACGCCCCCTATTGACGTCAATGACGGTAAATGGCCCGCCTGGCATTATGCCCAGTACATGACCTTA
TGGGACTTTCCTACTTGGCAGTACATCTACGTATTAGTCATCGCTATTACCATGGTGATGCGGTTTTGGC
AGTACATCAATGGGCGTGGATAGCGGTTTGACTCACGGGGATTTCCAAGTCTCCACCCCATTGACGTCAA
TGGGAGTTTGTTTTGGCACCAAAATCAACGGGACTTTCCAAAATGTCGTAACAACTCCGCCCCATTGACG
CAAATGGGCGGTAGGCGTGTACGGTGGGAGGTCTATATAAGCAGAGCTCTCTGGCTAACTAGAGAACCCA
CTGCTTACTGGCTTATCGAAATTAATACGACTCACTATAGGGAGACCCAAGCTGGGCCACCATGGCTCTC
GTCTTCAGTGCCCTGCTGTTACTGGGGCTGTGTGGAAAGATCTCTTCAGAAGGTCAGCCTGCATTCCATA
ACACTCCTGGGGCTATGAATTATGAATTGCCTACCACCAAATATGAGACCCAAGATACCTTCAATGCTGG
GATTGTTGGCCCTCTCTACAAAATGGTGCACATCTTCCTCAACGTGGTCCAGCCGAATGACTTCCCTCTA
GATTTGATCAAAAAACTCATACAGAACAAGAACTTTGACATCTCAGTTGATTCCAAGGAGCCAGAAATCA
TAGTCTTGGCTCTGAAGATTGCCCTCTATGAGATCGGAGTCCTTATCTGCGCCATCCTGGGACTGCTGTT
CATTATCCTCATGCCTCTGGTGGGCTGCTTCTTTTGTATGTGCCGTTGCTGCAACAAATGCGGCGGAGAG
ATGCACCAGCGGCAGAAGCAGAATGCGCCATGCAGGAGGAAGTGCTTGGGCCTCTCCCTCCTGGTGATTT
GTCTGCTCATGAGCCTTGGCATTATATATGGCTTTGTGGCTAACCAGCAGACCAGGACTCGGATCAAAGG
GACCCAGAAACTGGCAAAGAGCAATTTCAGAGACTTTCAAACACTCCTGACTGAAACACCAAAGCAAATT
GACTATGTAGTGGAGCAGTACACCAACACCAAGAACAAGGCATTCTCAGACCTGGATGGCATCGGCTCCG
TGCTGGGAGGCAGAATAAAGGACCAACTAAAACCCAAAGTAACTCCTGTCCTCGAAGAGATTAAGGCCAT
GGCGACAGCCATCAAACAGACCAAGGATGCCCTGCAGAACATGAGCAGCAGCCTGAAAAGTCTCCAAGAT
GCAGCCACCCAGCTCAATACCAACCTGAGCTCTGTGAGAAACAGCATCGAGAATTCGCTCAGCAGCAGTG
ACTGTACCTCAGATCCAGCCAGCAAGATCTGCGATAGCATCAGACCAAGCCTAAGCAGTCTGGGGAGCAG
CCTCAATTCAAGTCAGCTCCCATCAGTGGATAGAGAACTCAACACTGTTACTGAAGTCGACAAAACTGAT
CTGGAGAGCCTCGTCAAAAGGGGGTATACGACAATTGATGAAATACCCAATACAATACAAAACCAAACTG
TGGATGTCATCAAAGACGTCAAAAATACCTTGGACTCCATTAGCTCCAACATTAAGGACATGAGCCAAAG
TATTCCTATTGAGGATATGCTGTTACAGGTCTCCCATTACCTTAATAACAGCAACAGATACTTAAACCAG
GAGCTGCCCAAGCTGGAAGAATATGACTCGTACTGGTGGCTGGGTGGCTTGATTGTCTGCTTTCTGCTGA
CTCTCATTGTGACCTTCTTTTTCCTGGGCTTGCTGTGTGGTGTGTTTGGCTATGACAAGCATGCCACCCC
AACTAGAAGAGGCTGTGTGTCCAACACTGGAGGCATCTTCCTCATGGCTGGGGTTGGATTCGGCTTCCTT
TTTTGCTGGATATTGATGATCCTTGTGGTTCTTACGTTTGTTGTTGGTGCAAATGTGGAAAAGTTGCTCT
GCGAACCTTATGAAAACAAGAAATTATTACAGGTTTTGGACACTCCCTATCTGCTCAAGGAACAATGGCA
ATTTTATCTTTCTGGCATGCTATTCAATAACCCAGACATTAACATGACCTTTGAGCAAGTCTACAGGGAT
TGCAAAAGAGGTCGAGGTATATATGCTGCTTTTCAGCTTGAGAATGTCGTCAACGTCAGTGATCATTTCA
ACATTGACCAGATTTCTGAAAACATAAATACGGAGTTGGAAAACCTGAATGTGAACATTGATAGCATTGA
ACTGTTGGATAACACAGGAAGGAAGAGCCTCGAGGACTTTGCACATTCTGGGATAGATACAATCGATTAT
TCCACATACTTGAAGGAGACTCTGGAAGCAAAAGCAAACCAGTTGCCTGAAGGAAAGCTGAAACAGGCCT
TCTTACTGGATGTACAGAATATAAGAGCCATCCACCAGCATCTCCTCCCTCCTGTGCAGCAATCACTGAA
TACGTTAAGACAAAGTGTCTGGACCCTCCAGCAAACAAGCAACAAGTTGCCGGAGAAAGTGAAGAAGATC
CTTGCCTCTTTGGACTCTGTTCAGCATTTCCTCACCAATAACGTTTCCCTCATCGTTATCGGGGAAACGA
AGAAGTTTGGGAAAACAATACTAGGCTACTTTGAACATTATCTGCACTGGGTCTTTTATGCCATCACAGA
GAAGATGACATCCTGCAAACCCATGGCCACCGCGATGGACTCTGCTGTTAATGGCATTCTGTGTGGCTAT
GTTGCGGACCCTCTGAATTTGTTCTGGTTCGGCATAGGGAAAGCCACGGTGCTCTTACTTCCGGCTGTAA
TCATTGCTATCAAGCTGGCCAAGTACTATCGCAGGATGGATTCAGAGGATGTATACGACGACCCGTCTCG
ATACGACTACAAAGACGATGACGACAAGTGAGTCTAGAGGGCCCGTTTAAACCCGCTGATCAGCCTCGAC
TGTGCCTTCTAGTTGCCAGCCATCTGTTGTTTGCCCCTCCCCCGTGCCTTCCTTGACCCTGGAAGGTGCC
ACTCCCACTGTCCTTTCCTAATAAAATGAGGAAATTGCATCGCATTGTCTGAGTAGGTGTCATTCTATTC
TGGGGGGTGGGGTGGGGCAGGACAGCAAGGGGGAGGATTGGGAAGACAATAGCAGGCATGCTGGGGATGC
GGTGGGCTCTATGGCTTCTGAGGCGGAAAGAACCAGCTGGGGCTCTAGGGGGTATCCCC
[124 nt withheld, positions 3700-3823]
C
[91 nt withheld, positions 3825-3915]
A
[49 nt withheld, positions 3917-3965]
CCTTTGACGTTGGAGTCCACGTTCTTT
[37 nt withheld, positions 3993-4029]
ACCCTATCTCGGTCTATTCTTTTGATTTATAAGGGATTTTGCCGATTTCGGCCTATTGGTTAAAAAATGA
GCTGATTTAACAAAAATTTAACGCGAATTAATTCTGTGGAATGTGTGTCAGTTAGGGTGTGGAAAGTCCC
CAGGCTCCCCAGCAGGCAGAAGTATGCAAAGCATGCATCTCAATTAGTCAGCAACCAGGTGTGGAAAGTC
CCCAGGCTCCCCAGCAGGCAGAAGTATGCAAAGCATGCATCTCAATTAGTCAGCAACCATAGTCCCGCCC
CTAACTCCGCCCATCCCGCCCCTAACTCCGCCCAGTTCCGCCCATTCTCCGCCCCATGGCTGACTAATTT
TTTTTATTTATGCAGAGGCCGAGGCCGCCTCTGCCTCTGAGCTATTCCAGAAGTAGTGAGGAGGCTTTTT
TGGAGGCCTAGGCTTTTGCAAAAAGCTCCCGGGAGCTTGTATATCCATTTTCGGATCTGATCAAGAGACA
GGATGAGGATCGTTTCGCATGATTGAACAAGATGGATTGCACGCAGGTTCTCCGGCCGCTTGGGTGGAGA
GGCTATTCGGCTATGACTGGGCACAACAGACAATCGGCTGCTCTGATGCCGCCGTGTTCCGGCTGTCAGC
GCAGGGGCGCCCGGTTCTTTTTGTCAAGACCGACCTGTCCGGTGCCCTGAATGAACTGCAGGACGAGGCA
GCGCGGCTATCGTGGCTGGCCACGACGGGCGTTCCTTGCGCAGCTGTGCTCGACGTTGTCACTGAAGCGG
GAAGGGACTGGCTGCTATTGGGCGAAGTGCCGGGGCAGGATCTCCTGTCATCTCACCTTGCTCCTGCCGA
GAAAGTATCCATCATGGCTGATGCAATGCGGCGGCTGCATACGCTTGATCCGGCTACCTGCCCATTCGAC
CACCAAGCGAAACATCGCATCGAGCGAGCACGTACTCGGATGGAAGCCGGTCTTGTCGATCAGGATGATC
TGGACGAAGAGCATCAGGGGCTCGCGCCAGCCGAACTGTTCGCCAGGCTCAAGGCGCGCATGCCCGACGG
CGAGGATCTCGTCGTGACCCATGGCGATGCCTGCTTGCCGAATATCATGGTGGAAAATGGCCGCTTTTCT
GGATTCATCGACTGTGGCCGGCTGGGTGTGGCGGACCGCTATCAGGACATAGCGTTGGCTACCCGTGATA
TTGCTGAAGAGCTTGGCGGCGAATGGGCTGACCGCTTCCTCGTGCTTTACGGTATCGCCGCTCCCGATTC
GCAGCGCATCGCCTTCTATCGCCTTCTTGACGAGTTCTTCTGAGCGGGACTCTGGGGTTCGAAATGACCG
ACCAAGCGACGCCCAACCTGCCATCACGAGATTTCGATTCCACCGCCGCCTTCTATGAAAGGTTGGGCTT
CGGAATCGTTTTCCGGGACGCCGGCTGGATGATCCTCCAGCGCGGGGATCTCATGCTGGAGTTCTTCGCC
CACCCCAACTTGTTTATTGCAGCTTATAATGGTTACAAATAAAGCAATAGCATCACAAATTTCACAAATA
AAGCATTTTTTTCACTGCATTCTAGTTGTGGTTTGTCCAAACTCATCAATGTATCTTATCATGTCTGTAT
ACCGTCGACCTCTAGCTAGAGCTTGGCGTAATCATGGTCATAGCTGTTTCCTGTGTGAAATTGTTATCCG
CTCACAATTCCACACAACATACGAGCCGGAAGCATAAAGTGTAAAGCCTGGGGTGCCTAATGAGTGAGCT
AACTCACATTAATTGCGTTGCGCTCACTGCCCGCTTTCCAGTCGGGAAACCTGTCGTGCCAGCTGCATTA
ATGAATCGGCCAACGCGCGGGGAGAGGCGGTTTGCGTATTGGGCGCTCTTCCGCTTCCTCGCTCACTGAC
TCGCTGCGCTCGGTCGTTCGGCTGCGGCGAGCGGTATCAGCTCACTCAAAGGCGGTAATACGGTTATCCA
CAGAATCAGGGGATAACGCAGGAAAGAACATGTGAGCAAAAGGCCAGCAAAAGGCCAGGAACCGTAAAAA
GGCCGCGTTGCTGGCGTTTTTCCATAGGCTCCGCCCCCCTGACGAGCATCACAAAAATCGACGCTCAAGT
CAGAGGTGGCGAAACCCGACAGGACTATAAAGATACCAGGCGTTTCCCCCTGGAAGCTCCCTCGTGCGCT
CTCCTGTTCCGACCCTGCCGCTTACCGGATACCTGTCCGCCTTTCTCCCTTCGGGAAGCGTGGCGCTTTC
TCATAGCTCACGCTGTAGGTATCTCAGTTCGGTGTAGGTCGTTCGCTCCAAGCTGGGCTGTGTGCACGAA
CCCCCCGTTCAGCCCGACCGCTGCGCCTTATCCGGTAACTATCGTCTTGAGTCCAACCCGGTAAGACACG
ACTTATCGCCACTGGCAGCAGCCACTGGTAACAGGATTAGCAGAGCGAGGTATGTAGGCGGTGCTACAGA
GTTCTTGAAGTGGTGGCCTAACTACGGCTACACTAGAAGAACAGTATTTGGTATCTGCGCTCTGCTGAAG
CCAGTTACCTTCGGAAAAAGAGTTGGTAGCTCTTGATCCGGCAAACAAACCACCGCTGGTAGCGGTGGTT
TTTTTGTTTGCAAGCAGCAGATTACGCGCAGAAAAAAAGGATCTCAAGAAGATCCTTTGATCTTTTCTAC
GGGGTCTGACGCTCAGTGGAACGAAAACTCACGTTAAGGGATTTTGGTCATGAGATTATCAAAAAGGATC
TTCACCTAGATCCTTTTAAATTAAAAATGAAGTTTTAAATCAATCTAAAGTATATATGAGTAAACTTGGT
CTGACAGTTACCAATGCTTAATCAGTGAGGCACCTATCTCAGCGATCTGTCTATTTCGTTCATCCATAGT
TGCCTGACTCCCCGTCGTGTAGATAACTACGATACGGGAGGGCTTACCATCTGGCCCCAGTGCTGCAATG
ATACCGCGAGACCCACGCTCACCGGCTCCAGATTTATCAGCAATAAACCAGCCAGCCGGAAGGGCCGAGC
GCAGAAGTGGTCCTGCAACTTTATCCGCCTCCATCCAGTCTATTAATTGTTGCCGGGAAGCTAGAGTAAG
TAGTTCGCCAGTTAATAGTTTGCGCAACGTTGTTGCCATTGCTACAGGCATCGTGGTGTCACGCTCGTCG
TTTGGTATGGCTTCATTCAGCTCCGGTTCCCAACGATCAAGGCGAGTTACATGATCCCCCATGTTGTGCA
AAAAAGCGGTTAGCTCCTTCGGTCCTCCGATCGTTGTCAGAAGTAAGTTGGCCGCAGTGTTATCACTCAT
GGTTATGGCAGCACTGCATAATTCTCTTACTGTCATGCCATCCGTAAGATGCTTTTCTGTGACTGGTGAG
TACTCAACCAAGTCATTCTGAGAATAGTGTATGCGGCGACCGAGTTGCTCTTGCCCGGCGTCAATACGGG
ATAATACCGCGCCACATAGCAGAACTTTAAAAGTGCTCATCATTGGAAAACGTTCTTCGGGGCGAAAACT
CTCAAGGATCTTACCGCTGTTGAGATCCAGTTCGATGTAACCCACTCGTGCACCCAACTGATCTTCAGCA
TCTTTTACTTTCACCAGCGTTTCTGGGTGAGCAAAAACAGGAAGGCAAAATGCCGCAAAAAAGGGAATAA
GGGCGACACGGAAATGTTGAATACTCATACTCTTCCTTTTTCAATATTATTGAAGCATTTATCAGGGTTA
TTGTCTCATGAGCGGATACATATTTGAATGTATTTAGAAAAATAAACAAATAGGGGTTCCGCGCACATTT
CCCCGAAAAGTGCCACCTGACGTC
